>Addgene plasmid #29617 | 416Gal-FUS-R514S-YFP | addgene partial sequence | sequence record 35062 | 29617 with EGFP-N
GCTCCTCGCCCTTGCTCACCATTAAGCTTGATATCGAATTCCTGCAGCCCATCACCACTTTGTACAAGAA
AGCTGGGTCCAAATACGGCCTCTCCCTGCGATCCTGTCTGTGCTCACCGCTGGAATCCATCTTGCCAGGG
CCAAAGCCACCTCTGTCCCCACCACCCCGGCCCCCTCGGAAGCCTCCACGGTCCCCGCCGCGGCCCCGGT
AGCCGCCTCGATCATAGCCTCCTCTGCCACCACGACGATCATCCCCGTAGTTACCCCCCATGTGAGAGCC
ACCTGGTCCCCCTCCTGGGCCATCTGGTTTAGGGGCCTTACACTGGTTGCATTCATTCCTCCAAGAGAAG
TTCATATTCTCACAGGTGGGATTAGGACACTTCCAGTCACCAGCTCGCTGCTGTCCTCCACCGCCACCAC
CTCCACTGGGAAATCCTCCTCGGCCACCACCACCACTGCCACCACCTCCATAGCCTCCACGGCCCATGGG
TCCTCCTCGCCCTCGGCCTCCACGACCATTGCCACCACCCCGATTAAAGTCTGCCCGGCGAGTAGCAAAT
GAGACCTTGATAGGATTTCCGGAGAATTCTTTACCATCAAACCAGTCAATAGCTGCTTTAGCTGAAGGTG
GGTCATCAAAAGAGACCGTTGCCTCTCCCTTCAGCTTGCCAGTTTCCCTGTCTGTGTACAAATTAATCAT
GGGCTGTCCCGTTTTCTTGTTTGTCTTAATAATACCAATCTGCTTGAAGTAATCAGCCACAGACTCAATT
GTAACATTCTCACCCAGGCCTTGCACAAAGATGGTGTTGTTGTCTGAATTATCCTGTTCGGAGTCATGAC
GTGATCCTTGGTCCCGAGGGCCACCAAATTTATTGAAGCCACCAC
