[The description below was written by a language model from this plasmid's Addgene catalogue record.]
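Description:
416Gal-FUS-R514S-YFP is a yeast expression plasmid built on the pAG416Gal-ccdB-EYFP backbone, a member of the Gateway-style pAG destination vector series. The "416" designation conventionally indicates a centromeric (CEN/ARS), low-copy yeast vector, although the record itself lists only the URA3 marker and does not give origins of replication. URA3 allows selection in uracil-auxotrophic yeast, and ampicillin resistance allows selection in bacteria, where the plasmid is recorded as low copy. The record lists a ccdB-tolerant strain for bacterial growth. This probably carries over from the parental destination vector, since the ccdB cassette would normally be displaced by the insert, but the record does not clarify the point. No feature table is provided, so individual elements cannot be confirmed.

The insert is human FUS (also known as TLS, fused in sarcoma / translocated in liposarcoma), about 1.6 kb, carrying the R514S substitution and fused at its C terminus to YFP. As the backbone and plasmid names imply, expression is expected to come from a galactose-inducible GAL promoter, so the protein can be kept off and then switched on when needed. That control is useful for proteins that harm the cell.

The associated publication concerns the molecular determinants and genetic modifiers of aggregation and toxicity of FUS/TLS, an ALS disease protein. The construct fits a yeast model in which the fluorescent tag is used to follow the localisation and aggregation of the mutant protein. Inducible expression would also allow its toxicity to be compared with that of wild-type FUS or other variants.
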