Addgene plasmid #29617: 416Gal-FUS-R514S-YFP
Depositing lab: Aaron Gitler. Depositing organization: University of Pennsylvania. Publication: Molecular determinants and genetic modifiers of aggregation and toxicity for the ALS disease protein FUS/TLS. Sun Z, Diaz Z, Fang X, Hart MP, Chesi A, Shorter J, Gitler AD. PLoS Biol. 2011 Apr;9(4):e1000614. doi: 10.1371/journal.pbio.1000614. Epub 2011 Apr 26. PubMed 21541367.
Backbone
  Vector backbone: pAG416Gal-ccdB-EYFP
  Backbone manufacturer: Susan Lindquist (Addgene plasmid # 14219)
  Backbone size w/o insert (bp): 8004
  Vector type: Yeast Expression
  Selectable markers: URA3
Growth in bacteria
  Bacterial resistance: Ampicillin, 100 μg/mL
  Growth temperature: 37°C
  Growth strain: ccdB Survival
  Growth instructions: ccdB Survival
  Copy number: Low Copy
Gene/Insert
  Gene/Insert name: FUS (alt names: TLS; fused in sarcoma; translocated in liposarcoma)
  Species: H. sapiens (human)
  Insert size (bp): 1578
  Mutation: R514S
  Entrez Gene: FUS (a.k.a. ALS6, ETM4, FUS1, HNRNPP2, POMP75, TLS, altFUS)
  Tag / fusion protein: YFP (C terminal on insert)
  Cloning method: Restriction Enzyme
  Sequencing primers: 5′ n/a
Terms and licenses: Academic/Nonprofit Terms; Industry Terms: Not Available to Industry
How to cite: 416Gal-FUS-R514S-YFP was a gift from Aaron Gitler (Addgene plasmid # 29617 ; http://n2t.net/addgene:29617 ; RRID:Addgene_29617)
